>Addgene plasmid #127157 | AbVec2.0-mIgkc | addgene full sequence | sequence record 263701 | Addgene NGS Result
GCGCCCAATACGCAAACCGCCTCTCCCCGCGCGTTGGCCGATTCATTAATCCAACTGGCACGACAGGTTT
CCCGACTGGAAAGCGGGCAGTGAGCGCAACGCAATTAATGTGAGTTAGCTCACTCATTAGGCACCCCAGG
CTTTACACTTTATGCTTCCGGCTCGTATGTTGTGTGGAATTGTGAGCGGATAACAATTTCACACAGGAAA
CAGCTATGACATGATTACGAATTAATTCGAGCTCGCCCGACATTGATTATTGACTAGTTATTAATAGTAA
TCAATTACGGGGTCATTAGTTCATAGCCCATATATGGAGTTCCGCGTTACATAACTTACGGTAAATGGCC
CGCCTGGCTGACCGCCCAACGACCCCCGCCCATTGACGTCAATAATGACGTATGTTCCCATAGTAACGCC
AATAGGGACTTTCCATTGACGTCAATGGGTGGAGTATTTACGGTAAACTGCCCACTTGGCAGTACATCAA
GTGTATCATATGCCAAGTACGCCCCCTATTGACGTCAATGACGGTAAATGGCCCGCCTGGCATTATGCCC
AGTACATGACCTTATGGGACTTTCCTACTTGGCAGTACATCTACGTATTAGTCATCGCTATTACCATGGT
GATGCGGTTTTGGCAGTACATCAATGGGCGTGGATAGCGGTTTGACTCACGGGGATTTCCAAGTCTCCAC
CCCATTGACGTCAATGGGAGTTTGTTTTGGCACCAAAATCAACGGGACTTTCCAAAATGTCGTAACAACT
CCGCCCCATTGACGCAAATGGGCGGTAGGCGTGTACGGTGGGAGGTCTATATAAGCAGAGCTCGTTTAGT
GAACCGTCAGATCGCCTGGAGACGCCATCCACGCTGTTTTGACCTCCATAGAAGACACCGGGACCGATCC
AGCCTCCGCGGCCGGGAACGGTGCATTGGAACGCGGATTCCCCGTGCCAAGAGTGACGTAAGTACCGCCT
ATAGAGTCTATAGGCCCACCCCCTTGGCTTCGTTAGAACGCGGCTACAATTAATACATAACCTTATGTAT
CATACACATACGATTTAGGTGACACTATAGAATAACATCCACTTTGCCTTTCTCTCCACAGGTGTCCACT
CCCAGGTCCAACTGCACCTCGGTTCTATCGATTGAATTCCACCATGGGATGGTCATGTATCATCCTTTTT
CTAGTAGCAACTGCAACCGGTTGACTAACTAGCCACGTGCTGATGCTGCACCAACTGTAAGCATCTTCCC
ACCATCCAGTGAGCAGTTAACATCTGGAGGTGCCTCAGTCGTGTGCTTCTTGAACAACTTCTACCCCAAA
GACATCAATGTCAAGTGGAAGATTGATGGCAGTGAACGACAAAATGGCGTCCTGAACAGTTGGACTGATC
AGGACAGCAAAGACAGCACCTACAGCATGAGCAGCACCCTCACGTTGACCAAGGACGAGTATGAACGACA
TAACAGCTATACCTGTGAGGCCACTCACAAGACATCAACTTCACCCATTGTCAAGAGCTTCAACAGGAAT
GAGTGTTAGAGACAAAGGTCCTGAGACGCCACCACCAGCTCCCCAGCTCCATCCTATCTTCCCTTCTAAG
CTTGGCCGCCATGGCCCAACTTGTTTATTGCAGCTTATAATGGTTACAAATAAAGCAATAGCATCACAAA
TTTCACAAATAAAGCATTTTTTTCACTGCATTCTAGTTGTGGTTTGTCCAAACTCATCAATGTATCTTAT
CATGTCTGGATCGGGAATTAATTCGGCGCAGCACCATGGCCTGAAATAACCTCTGAAAGAGGAACTTGGT
TAGGTACCTTCTGAGGCGGAAAGAACCATCTGTGGAATGTGTGTCAGTTAGGGTGTGGAAAGTCCCCAGG
CTCCCCAGCAGGCAGAAGTATGCAAAGCATGCATCTCAATTAGTCAGCAACCAGGTGTGGAAAGTCCCCA
GGCTCCCCAGCAGGCAGAAGTATGCAAAGCATGCATCTCAATTAGTCAGCAACCATAGTCCCGCCCCTAA
CTCCGCCCATCCCGCCCCTAACTCCGCCCAGTTCCGCCCATTCTCCGCCCCATGGCTGACTAATTTTTTT
TATTTATGCAGAGGCCGAGGCCGCCTCGGCCTCTGAGCTATTCCAGAAGTAGTGAGGAGGCTTTTTTGGA
GGCCTAGGCTTTTGCAAAAAGCTGTTAACAGCTTGGCACTGGCCGTCGTTTTACAACGTCGTGACTGGGA
AAACCCTGGCGTTACCCAACTTAATCGCCTTGCAGCACATCCCCCTTTCGCCAGTTGGCGTAATAGCGAA
GAGGCCCGCACCGATCGCCCTTCCCAACAGTTGCGCAGCCTGAATGGCGAATGGCGCCTGATGCGGTATT
TTCTCCTTACGCATCTGTGCGGTATTTCACACCGCATA
[142 nt withheld, positions 2419-2560]
C
[141 nt withheld, positions 2562-2702]
CCTTTGACGTTGGAGTCCACGTTCTTT
[37 nt withheld, positions 2730-2766]
ACCCTATCTCGGGCTATTCTTTTGATTTATAAGGGATTTTGCCGATTTCGGCCTATTGGTTAAAAAATGA
GCTGATTTAACAAAAATTTAACGCGAATTTTAACAAAATATTAACGTTTACAATTTTATGGTGCACTCTC
AGTACAATCTGCTCTGATGCCGCATAGTTAAGCCAGCCCCGACACCCGCCAACACCCGCTGACGCGCCCT
GACGGGCTTGTCTGCTCCCGGCATCCGCTTACAGACAAGCTGTGACCGTCTCCGGGAGCTGCATGTGTCA
GAGGTTTTCACCGTCATCACCGAAACGCGCGAGACGAAAGGGCCTCGTGATACGCCTATTTTTATAGGTT
AATGTCATGATAATAATGGTTTCTTAGACGTCAGGTGGCACTTTTCGGGGAAATGTGCGCGGAACCCCTA
TTTGTTTATTTTTCTAAATACATTCAAATATGTATCCGCTCATGAGACAATAACCCTGATAAATGCTTCA
ATAATATTGAAAAAGGAAGAGTATGAGTATTCAACATTTCCGTGTCGCCCTTATTCCCTTTTTTGCGGCA
TTTTGCCTTCCTGTTTTTGCTCACCCAGAAACGCTGGTGAAAGTAAAAGATGCTGAAGATCAGTTGGGTG
CACGAGTGGGTTACATCGAACTGGATCTCAACAGCGGTAAGATCCTTGAGAGTTTTCGCCCCGAAGAACG
TTTTCCAATGATGAGCACTTTTAAAGTTCTGCTATGTGGCGCGGTATTATCCCGTATTGACGCCGGGCAA
GAGCAACTCGGTCGCCGCATACACTATTCTCAGAATGACTTGGTTGAGTACTCACCAGTCACAGAAAAGC
ATCTTACGGATGGCATGACAGTAAGAGAATTATGCAGTGCTGCCATAACCATGAGTGATAACACTGCGGC
CAACTTACTTCTGACAACGATCGGAGGACCGAAGGAGCTAACCGCTTTTTTGCACAACATGGGGGATCAT
GTAACTCGCCTTGATCGTTGGGAACCGGAGCTGAATGAAGCCATACCAAACGACGAGCGTGACACCACGA
TGCCTGTAGCAATGGCAACAACGTTGCGCAAACTATTAACTGGCGAACTACTTACTCTAGCTTCCCGGCA
ACAATTAATAGACTGGATGGAGGCGGATAAAGTTGCAGGACCACTTCTGCGCTCGGCCCTTCCGGCTGGC
TGGTTTATTGCTGATAAATCTGGAGCCGGTGAGCGTGGGTCTCGCGGTATCATTGCAGCACTGGGGCCAG
ATGGTAAGCCCTCCCGTATCGTAGTTATCTACACGACGGGGAGTCAGGCAACTATGGATGAACGAAATAG
ACAGATCGCTGAGATAGGTGCCTCACTGATTAAGCATTGGTAACTGTCAGACCAAGTTTACTCATATATA
CTTTAGATTGATTTAAAACTTCATTTTTAATTTAAAAGGATCTAGGTGAAGATCCTTTTTGATAATCTCA
TGACCAAAATCCCTTAACGTGAGTTTTCGTTCCACTGAGCGTCAGACCCCGTAGAAAAGATCAAAGGATC
TTCTTGAGATCCTTTTTTTCTGCGCGTAATCTGCTGCTTGCAAACAAAAAAACCACCGCTACCAGCGGTG
GTTTGTTTGCCGGATCAAGAGCTACCAACTCTTTTTCCGAAGGTAACTGGCTTCAGCAGAGCGCAGATAC
CAAATACTGTTCTTCTAGTGTAGCCGTAGTTAGGCCACCACTTCAAGAACTCTGTAGCACCGCCTACATA
CCTCGCTCTGCTAATCCTGTTACCAGTGGCTGCTGCCAGTGGCGATAAGTCGTGTCTTACCGGGTTGGAC
TCAAGACGATAGTTACCGGATAAGGCGCAGCGGTCGGGCTGAACGGGGGGTTCGTGCACACAGCCCAGCT
TGGAGCGAACGACCTACACCGAACTGAGATACCTACAGCGTGAGCTATGAGAAAGCGCCACGCTTCCCGA
AGGGAGAAAGGCGGACAGGTATCCGGTAAGCGGCAGGGTCGGAACAGGAGAGCGCACGAGGGAGCTTCCA
GGGGGAAACGCCTGGTATCTTTATAGTCCTGTCGGGTTTCGCCACCTCTGACTTGAGCGTCGATTTTTGT
GATGCTCGTCAGGGGGGCGGAGCCTATGGAAAAACGCCAGCAACGCGGCCTTTTTACGGTTCCTGGCCTT
TTGCTGGCCTTTTGCTCACATGTTCTTTCCTGCGTTATCCCCTGATTCTGTGGATAACCGTATTACCGCC
TTTGAGTGAGCTGATACCGCTCGCCGCAGCCGAACGACCGAGCGCAGCGAGTCAGTGAGCGAGGAAGCGG
AAGA
Features (pLannotate 1.2.2; 20 found; start..end, strand, type, name):
      1..93      +  CDS            lacI (fragment): lac repressor; lacI; The lac repressor binds to the lac operator to inhibit transcription in E. coli. This inhibition can be relieved by adding lactose or isopropyl-β-D-thiogalactopyranoside (IPTG).
    106..127     +  protein_bind   CAP binding site: CAP binding activates transcription in the presence of cAMP. E. coli catabolite activator protein
    142..172     +  promoter       lac promoter: promoter for the E. coli lac operon
    180..196     +  protein_bind   lac operator: The lac repressor binds to the lac operator to inhibit transcription in E. coli. This inhibition can be relieved by adding lactose or isopropyl-β-D-thiogalactopyranoside (IPTG). lac repressor encoded by lacI
    249..628     +  enhancer       CMV enhancer: human cytomegalovirus immediate early enhancer
    629..832     +  promoter       CMV promoter: human cytomegalovirus (CMV) immediate early promoter
    968..1011    +  intron         CMV intron (fragment): modified intron A from human cytomegalovirus
   1063..1081    +  promoter       SP6 promoter: promoter for bacteriophage SP6 RNA polymerase
   1085..1122    +  CDS            IgH signal sequence (fragment): signal sequence from the mouse immunoglobulin heavy chain variable region
   1226..1546    +  CDS            Igkc: IGKC_MOUSE - Experimental evidence at protein level: Swiss-Prot protein existence level 1. From Mus musculus (Mouse).
   1628..1762    +  polyA_signal   SV40 poly(A) signal: SV40 polyadenylation signal
   1859..2188    +  promoter       SV40 promoter: SV40 enhancer and early promoter
   2207..2361    +  CDS            lacZα (fragment): LacZα fragment of β-galactosidase; lacZ fragment
   2367..2418    -  misc_feature   bom (fragment): basis of mobility region from pBR322
   2437..2817    +  rep_origin     M13 ori (sequence partly withheld): M13 bacteriophage origin of replication; arrow indicates direction of (+) strand synthesis
   2893..2942    -  misc_feature   bom (fragment): basis of mobility region from pBR322
   3044..3079    -  CDS            rop (fragment): Rop protein, which maintains plasmids at low copy number; rop
   3174..3278    +  promoter       AmpR promoter: bla
   3279..4139    +  CDS            AmpR: β-lactamase; bla; confers resistance to ampicillin, carbenicillin, and related antibiotics
   4310..4898    +  rep_origin     ori: high-copy-number ColE1/pMB1/pBR322/pUC origin of replication
