[The description below was written by a language model from this plasmid's Addgene catalogue record and pLannotate feature annotations shown in this document.]
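Description:
AbVec2.0-mIgkc is a mammalian expression vector for producing recombinant immunoglobulin light chains that carry the mouse (C57BL/6) kappa constant region. The catalogue lists a pUC19 backbone. It is maintained in E. coli as a high-copy plasmid through a ColE1/pUC-type origin, with ampicillin selection from the β-lactamase gene and its own promoter. The annotation also picks up bacterial remnants, including an M13 phage origin, lac regulatory elements, and fragments of lacI, lacZα, bom and rop. None of these contribute to the expression function. The catalogue gives a backbone size of 5,729 bp plus a 321 bp insert, whereas the sequenced record is 5,080 nt, and the record does not explain this difference.

The expression cassette is driven by the human cytomegalovirus immediate-early enhancer and promoter, followed by a fragment of CMV intron A and an SP6 promoter. Next comes a partial match to a mouse immunoglobulin heavy-chain signal sequence, which would direct the product into the secretory pathway. The 321 bp Igkc coding region lies a short distance downstream and is terminated by an SV40 polyadenylation signal. An SV40 enhancer/early promoter sits after the cassette, but no mammalian selection marker is annotated. The preserved AgeI site and the gap between the leader and Igkc suggest that a kappa variable region can be cloned in frame there to make a complete light chain, though the record does not spell out this cloning scheme. The usual use of such a vector is co-transfection with a matching heavy-chain vector to secrete recombinant monoclonal antibodies. The associated publication concerns protective antibodies against an atherosclerosis autoantigen.
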