Addgene plasmid #127157: AbVec2.0-mIgkc
Purpose: Expression of immunoglobulin light chains in mammalian cells, mouse (C57BL/6), kappa constant region
Depositing lab: Hedda Wardemann. Depositing organization: Deutsches Krebsforschungszentrum (DKFZ). Publication: ALDH4A1 is an atherosclerosis auto-antigen targeted by protective antibodies. Lorenzo C, Delgado P, Busse CE, Sanz-Bravo A, Martos-Folgado I, Bonzon-Kulichenko E, Ferrarini A, Gonzalez-Valdes IB, Mur SM, Roldan-Montero R, Martinez-Lopez D, Martin-Ventura JL, Vazquez J, Wardemann H, Ramiro AR. Nature. 2021 Jan;589(7841):287-292. doi: 10.1038/s41586-020-2993-2. Epub 2020 Dec 2. PubMed 33268892.
Backbone
  Vector backbone: pUC19
  Backbone size w/o insert (bp): 5729
  Vector type: Mammalian Expression
Growth in bacteria
  Bacterial resistance: Ampicillin, 100 μg/mL
  Growth temperature: 37°C
  Growth strain: DH5alpha
  Copy number: High Copy
Gene/Insert
  Gene/Insert name: Igkc
  Species: M. musculus (mouse)
  Insert size (bp): 321
  GenBank ID: LR588433
  Entrez Gene: Igkc (a.k.a. Igk-C)
  Promoter: hCMV IE1 gene promoter
  Cloning method: Restriction Enzyme; 5′ cloning site AgeI (not destroyed); 3′ cloning site PmlI (destroyed during cloning)
  Sequencing primers: 5′ GCTTCGTTAGAACGCGGCTAC
Terms and licenses: Academic/Nonprofit Terms; Industry Terms: Not Available to Industry
Depositor comments: ENA accession: LR588433, https://www.ebi.ac.uk/ena/browser/view/LR588433
How to cite: AbVec2.0-mIgkc was a gift from Hedda Wardemann (Addgene plasmid # 127157 ; http://n2t.net/addgene:127157 ; RRID:Addgene_127157)
